Addgene plasmid #123728: MTK3_013
Purpose: Encodes Flag-tagged ABIcs fused to GAL4 DNA binding domain as a Type 3 part to be used in the MTK system
Depositing lab: Hana El-Samad. Depositing organization: University of California, San Francisco (UCSF). Publication: A Toolkit for Rapid Modular Construction of Biological Circuits in Mammalian Cells. Fonseca JP, Bonny AR, Kumar GR, Ng AH, Town J, Wu QC, Aslankoohi E, Chen SY, Dods G, Harrigan P, Osimiri LC, Kistler AL, El-Samad H. ACS Synth Biol. 2019 Nov 15;8(11):2593-2606. doi: 10.1021/acssynbio.9b00322. Epub 2019 Nov 5. PubMed 31686495.
Backbone
  Vector backbone: MTK0_027
  Vector type: Mammalian Expression
Growth in bacteria
  Bacterial resistance: Chloramphenicol, 25 μg/mL
  Growth temperature: 37°C
  Growth strain: DH5alpha
  Copy number: Unknown
Gene/Insert
  Gene/Insert name: GAL4DBD::ABIcs::Flag
  Species: Synthetic
  Cloning method: Restriction Enzyme; 5′ cloning site BsmBI (destroyed during cloning); 3′ cloning site BsmBI (destroyed during cloning)
Terms and licenses: Academic/Nonprofit Terms; Industry Terms: Not Available to Industry
Depositor comments: Type 3 parts are generally reserved for coding sequences in the MTK. Part sequence is from 10.1126/scisignal.2001449 Please visit https://www.biorxiv.org/content/10.1101/506188v2 for BioRxiv preprint
How to cite: MTK3_013 was a gift from Hana El-Samad (Addgene plasmid # 123728 ; http://n2t.net/addgene:123728 ; RRID:Addgene_123728)
