[The description below was written by a language model from this plasmid's Addgene catalogue record and pLannotate feature annotations shown in this document.]
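Description:
MTK3_013 is a small (about 3 kb) part-storage plasmid from the Mammalian Toolkit (MTK), a modular hierarchical cloning system for assembling genetic circuits for mammalian cells. It is built on the MTK0_027 part entry backbone and is propagated in E. coli through a high-copy ColE1/pUC-type origin. Selection is with chloramphenicol, provided by a cat gene driven by its native promoter and followed by a lambda t0 terminator. Although catalogued as a mammalian expression vector, the annotated features include no mammalian promoter or polyadenylation signal. This fits its role as a donor of a single coding-sequence part rather than a complete transcription unit. The insert was introduced through BsmBI sites that were destroyed during cloning.

The payload is a synthetic fusion, GAL4DBD::ABIcs::Flag, held as a Type 3 part, the position generally reserved for coding sequences in the MTK. The feature table shows the truncated DNA binding domain of Saccharomyces cerevisiae GAL4 followed directly by a fragment of Arabidopsis ABI1, a protein phosphatase that acts in abscisic acid (ABA) signalling. The Flag epitope named in the record is not separately annotated, but the insert name places it at the C-terminal end. The depositor notes that the part sequence comes from earlier published work. ABI1 fragments of this kind are generally used as one half of an ABA-induced dimerisation pair, although the record does not name the partner component. After assembly with promoter and terminator parts, this module would presumably tether the ABI domain to GAL4 binding sites, allowing small-molecule-controlled recruitment of a partner fused to a regulatory domain and detection of the fusion through Flag.
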