Features (pLannotate 1.2.2; 6 found; start..end, strand, type, name):
    131..719     +  rep_origin     ori: high-copy-number ColE1/pMB1/pBR322/pUC origin of replication
    831..1271    +  CDS            GAL4 DNA binding domain: DNA binding domain of the GAL4 transcriptional activator; Saccharomyces cerevisiae GAL4 (truncated)
   1281..2174    +  CDS            ABI1 (fragment): P2C56_ARATH - Experimental evidence at protein level: Swiss-Prot protein existence level 1. Key component and repressor of the abscisic acid (ABA) signaling pathway that regulates numerous ABA responses, such as stomatal closure, osmotic water permeability of the plasma membrane (Pos), drought-induced resistance and rhizogenesis, response to glucose, high light stress, seed germination and inhibition of vegetative growth. During the stomatal closure regulation, modulates the inward calcium-channel permeability as well as the actin reorganization in guard cells in response to ABA. Involved in t
   2218..2252    -  terminator     lambda t0 terminator: minimal transcription terminator from phage lambda (Scholtissek and Grosse, 1987)
   2326..2982    -  CDS            cat: CAT_ECOLX - Experimental evidence at protein level: Swiss-Prot protein existence level 1. This enzyme is an effector of chloramphenicol resistance in bacteria. From Escherichia coli. This protein is used as a marker in many commonly used cloning vectors, such as pACYC184.
   2983..47      -  promoter       cat promoter (across the origin): promoter of the E. coli cat gene encoding chloramphenicol acetyltransferase
>Addgene plasmid #123728 | MTK3_013 | addgene full sequence | sequence record 248661 | Addgene NGS Result
TAGTGATCTTATTTCATTATGGTGAAAGTTGGAACCTCTTACGTGCCCGATCAATCATGACCAAAATCCC
TTAACGTGAGTTTTCGTTCCACTGAGCGTCAGACCCCGTAGAAAAGATCAAAGGATCTTCTTGAGATCCT
TTTTTTCTGCGCGTAATCTGCTGCTTGCAAACAAAAAAACCACCGCTACCAGCGGTGGTTTGTTTGCCGG
ATCAAGAGCTACCAACTCTTTTTCCGAAGGTAACTGGCTTCAGCAGAGCGCAGATACCAAATACTGTTCT
TCTAGTGTAGCCGTAGTTAGGCCACCACTTCAAGAACTCTGTAGCACCGCCTACATACCTCGCTCTGCTA
ATCCTGTTACCAGTGGCTGCTGCCAGTGGCGATAAGTCGTGTCTTACCGGGTTGGACTCAAGACGATAGT
TACCGGATAAGGCGCAGCGGTCGGGCTGAACGGGGGGTTCGTGCACACAGCCCAGCTTGGAGCGAACGAC
CTACACCGAACTGAGATACCTACAGCGTGAGCTATGAGAAAGCGCCACGCTTCCCGAAGGGAGAAAGGCG
GACAGGTATCCGGTAAGCGGCAGGGTCGGAACAGGAGAGCGCACGAGGGAGCTTCCAGGGGGAAACGCCT
GGTATCTTTATAGTCCTGTCGGGTTTCGCCACCTCTGACTTGAGCGTCGATTTTTGTGATGCTCGTCAGG
GGGGCGGAGCCTATGGAAAAACGCCAGCAACGCGGCCTTTTTACGGTTCCTGGCCTTTTGCTGGCCTTTT
GCTCACATGTTCTTTCCTGCGTTATCCCCTGATTCTGTGGATAACCGTAGTCGGTCTCATATGAAGCTAC
TGTCTTCTATCGAACAAGCATGCGATATTTGCCGACTTAAAAAGCTCAAGTGCTCCAAAGAAAAACCGAA
GTGCGCCAAGTGTCTGAAGAACAACTGGGAGTGTCGCTACTCTCCCAAAACCAAAAGGTCACCGCTGACT
AGGGCACATCTGACAGAAGTGGAATCAAGGCTAGAAAGACTGGAACAGCTATTTCTACTGATTTTTCCTC
GAGAAGACCTTGACATGATTTTGAAAATGGATTCTTTACAGGATATAAAAGCATTGTTAACAGGATTATT
TGTACAAGATAATGTGAATAAAGATGCCGTCACAGATAGATTGGCTTCAGTGGAGACTGATATGCCTCTA
ACATTGAGACAGCATAGAATAAGTGCGACATCATCATCGGAAGAGAGTAGTAACAAAGGTCAAAGACAGT
TGACTGTATCGACGCGTATGGTGCCTTTGTATGGTTTTACTTCGATTTGTGGAAGAAGACCTGAGATGGA
AGCTGCTGTTTCGACTATACCAAGATTCCTTCAATCTTCCTCTGGTTCGATGTTAGATGGTCGGTTTGAT
CCTCAATCCGCCGCTCATTTCTTCGGTGTTTACGACGGCCATGGCGGTTCTCAGGTAGCGAACTATTGTA
GAGAGAGGATGCATTTGGCTTTGGCGGAGGAGATAGCTAAGGAGAAACCGATGCTCTGCGATGGTGATAC
GTGGCTGGAGAAGTGGAAGAAAGCTCTTTTCAACTCGTTCCTGAGAGTTGACTCGGAGATTGAGTCAGTT
GCGCCGGAGACAGTTGGGTCAACGTCGGTGGTTGCCGTTGTTTTCCCGTCACACATCTTCGTCGCTAACT
GCGGTGACTCTAGAGCCGTTCTTTGCCGCGGCAAAACTGCACTTCCATTATCCGTTGACCATAAACCGGA
TAGAGAAGATGAAGCTGCGAGGATTGAAGCCGCAGGAGGGAAAGTGATTCAGTGGAATGGAGCTCGTGTT
TTCGGTGTTCTCGCCATGTCGAGATCCATTGGCGATAGATACTTGAAACCATCCATCATTCCTGATCCGG
AAGTGACGGCTGTGAAGAGAGTAAAAGAAGATGATTGTCTGATTTTGGCGAGTGACGGGGTTTGGGATGT
AATGACGGATGAAGAAGCGTGTGAGATGGCAAGGAAGCGGATTCTCTTGTGGCACAAGAAAAACGCGGTG
GCTGGGGATGCATCGTTGCTCGCGGATGAGCGGAGAAAGGAAGGGAAAGATCCTGCGGCGATGTCCGCGG
CTGAGTATTTGTCAAAGCTGGCGATACAGAGAGGAAGCAAAGACAACATAAGTGTGGTGGTGGTTGATTT
GAAGGATTACAAGGACGATGACGATAAGGGATCCTGAGACCAGACCAATAAAAAACGCCCGGCGGCAACC
GAGCGTTCTGAACAAATCCAGATGGAGTTCTGAGGTCATTACTGGATCTATCAACAGGAGTCCAAGCGAG
CTCGATATCAAATTACGCCCCGCCCTGCCACTCATCGCAGTACTGTTGTAATTCATTAAGCATTCTGCCG
ACATGGAAGCCATCACAAACGGCATGATGAACCTGAATCGCCAGCGGCATCAGCACCTTGTCGCCTTGCG
TATAATATTTGCCCATGGTGAAAACGGGGGCGAAGAAGTTGTCCATATTGGCCACGTTTAAATCAAAACT
GGTGAAACTCACCCAGGGATTGGCTGAAACGAAAAACATATTCTCAATAAACCCTTTAGGGAAATAGGCC
AGGTTTTCACCGTAACACGCCACATCTTGCGAATATATGTGTAGAAACTGCCGGAAATCGTCGTGGTATT
CACTCCAGAGCGATGAAAACGTTTCAGTTTGCTCATGGAAAACGGTGTAACAAGGGTGAACACTATCCCA
TATCACCAGCTCACCGTCTTTCATTGCCATACGAAATTCCGGATGAGCATTCATCAGGCGGGCAAGAATG
TGAATAAAGGCCGGATAAAACTTGTGCTTATTTTTCTTTACGGTCTTTAAAAAGGCCGTAATATCCAGCT
GAACGGTCTGGTTATAGGTACATTGAGCAACTGACTGAAATGCCTCAAAATGTTCTTTACGATGCCATTG
GGATATATCAACGGTGGTATATCCAGTGATTTTTTTCTCCATTTTAGCTTCCTTAGCTCCTGAAAATCTC
GATAACTCAAAAAATACGCCCGG
